Addgene plasmid #81392: pDONR223_CYLC2_p.V105F
Purpose: Gateway Donor vector containing CYLC2 , part of the Target Accelerator Plasmid Collection.
Depositing lab: Jesse Boehm & William Hahn & David Root. Depositing organization: Broad Institute. Publication: Systematic Functional Interrogation of Rare Cancer Variants Identifies Oncogenic Alleles. Kim E, Ilic N, Shrestha Y, Zou L, Kamburov A, Zhu C, Yang X, Lubonja R, Tran N, Nguyen C, Lawrence MS, Piccioni F, Bagul M, Doench JG, Chouinard CR, Wu X, Hogstrom L, Natoli T, Tamayo P, Horn H, Corsello SM, Lage K, Root DE, Subramanian A, Golub TR, Getz G, Boehm JS, Hahn WC. Cancer Discov. 2016 Jul;6(7):714-26. doi: 10.1158/2159-8290.CD-16-0160. Epub 2016 May 4. PubMed 27147599.
Backbone
  Vector backbone: pDONR223
  Backbone manufacturer: Invitrogen
  Backbone size w/o insert (bp): 2790
  Vector type: Gateway Entry vector
Growth in bacteria
  Bacterial resistance: Spectinomycin, 50 μg/mL
  Growth temperature: 37°C
  Growth strain: DH5alpha
  Copy number: High Copy
Gene/Insert
  Gene/Insert name: CYLC2
  Species: H. sapiens (human)
  Mutation: V105F
  GenBank ID: NM_001340.4
  Entrez Gene: CYLC2
  Promoter: None
  Cloning method: Gateway Cloning
  Sequencing primers: 5′ M13pUC-fwd; 3′ M13-Rev
Terms and licenses: Academic/Nonprofit Terms; Industry Terms: Not Available to Industry
Depositor comments: Open state: NO stop codon immediately follows insert
How to cite: pDONR223_CYLC2_p.V105F was a gift from Jesse Boehm & William Hahn & David Root (Addgene plasmid # 81392 ; http://n2t.net/addgene:81392 ; RRID:Addgene_81392)
