[The description below was written by a language model from this plasmid's Addgene catalogue record and pLannotate feature annotations shown in this document.]
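Description:
pDONR223_CYLC2_p.V105F is a Gateway entry clone built on the Invitrogen pDONR223 backbone and carrying a human CYLC2 open reading frame with the V105F missense substitution. CYLC2 encodes cylicin-2, a protein annotated as having a possible architectural role in spermatogenesis and spermatid differentiation. The plasmid is maintained in E. coli at high copy through a ColE1/pUC-type origin and is selected with spectinomycin via the aadA (SmR) aminoglycoside adenylyltransferase gene. A short class 1 integron Pc promoter fragment and a remnant of a gentamicin resistance gene lie just upstream of this marker. rrnB T1 and T2 terminators help insulate the cloning region from read-through transcription, and small lacZα and lacI fragments are backbone leftovers with no evident function.

The insert sits between two attL recombination sites (both labelled attL3 by the automated annotation), which allow LR Clonase-mediated transfer of the ORF into any compatible Gateway destination vector. The annotated CYLC2 match covers only part of the interval between the att sites, so the feature table may not mark the full coding region. There is no promoter driving the insert in this plasmid. A T7 promoter lies outside one att site, pointing towards the insert on the antisense strand, so expression depends on the destination vector chosen. The clone is in the "open" configuration, with no stop codon directly after the insert, which permits in-frame C-terminal fusions to tags supplied by the destination vector. It belongs to the Target Accelerator Plasmid Collection, a resource assembled for systematic functional testing of rare cancer-associated variants.
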