Features (pLannotate 1.2.2; 12 found; start..end, strand, type, name):
     38..74      -  CDS            lacZα (fragment): LacZα fragment of β-galactosidase; lacZ fragment
     91..186     +  protein_bind   attL3: mutant version of attL; recombination site for the Gateway® LR reaction LR Clonase™
    192..971     +  CDS            CYLC2 (fragment): CYLC2_HUMAN - Also known as CYL2. Experimental evidence at transcript level: Swiss-Prot protein existence level 2. Possible architectural role during spermatogenesis. May be involved in spermatid differentiation. From Homo sapiens (Human).
   1240..1335    -  protein_bind   attL3: mutant version of attL; recombination site for the Gateway® LR reaction LR Clonase™
   1354..1372    -  promoter       T7 promoter: promoter for bacteriophage T7 RNA polymerase
   1562..1585    +  promoter       Pc promoter (fragment): intI1 (promoter lies within the coding sequence); class 1 integron promoter
   1761..1817    +  CDS            GmR (fragment): gentamycin acetyltransferase; aacC1; confers resistance to gentamycin
   1824..2615    +  CDS            SmR: aminoglycoside adenylyltransferase (Murphy, 1985); aadA; confers resistance to spectinomycin and streptomycin
   2708..3296    +  rep_origin     ori: high-copy-number ColE1/pMB1/pBR322/pUC origin of replication
   3479..3571    +  CDS            lacI (fragment): lac repressor; lacI; The lac repressor binds to the lac operator to inhibit transcription in E. coli. This inhibition can be relieved by adding lactose or isopropyl-β-D-thiogalactopyranoside (IPTG).
   3626..3653    -  terminator     rrnB T2 terminator: transcription terminator T2 from the E. coli rrnB gene
   3785..3828    +  terminator     rrnB T1 terminator: Escherichia coli rrnB; transcription terminator T1 from the E. coli rrnB gene
>Addgene plasmid #81392 | pDONR223_CYLC2_p.V105F | addgene full sequence | sequence record 167776 | Addgene NGS Result
GGCAGTTCCCTACTCTCGCGTTAACGCTAGCATGGATGTTTTCCCAGTCACGACGTTGTAAAACGACGGC
CAGTCTTAAGCTCGGGCCCCAAATAATGATTTTATTTTGACTGATAGTGACCTGTTCGTTGCAACAAATT
GATGAGCAATGCTTTTTTATAATGCCAACTTTGTACAAAAAAGTTGGCACCATGTCTCTCCCAAGATTCC
AAAGAGTAAACTTTGGGCCATATGATAATTACATTCCAGTCAGTGAATTAAGCAAAAAATCATGGAATCA
GCAACACTTTGCCCTGTTATTTCCCAAACCACAACGGCCAGGAACCAAAAGGAGATCAAAACCTTCTCAA
ATACGGGACAACACGGTTTCTATAATTGATGAAGAACAATTAAGAGGAGATCGTAGACAACCATTATGGA
TGTACCGTTCTTTAATGAGAATTTCTGAGAGACCATCTGTTTATTTAGCTGCCAGGAGGCAGCCTCTCAA
ACCAACTCGTACTTTCGAGGTGGATTCTAAAGCAGCAGAAATTGGTAAGAAAGGTGAAGACAAGACAACA
CAGAAGGACACAACAGATTCGGAATCAGAATTAAAACAAGGAAAAAAAGATTCAAAGAAAGGCAAGGATA
TAGAGAAAGGAAAAGAAGAAAAGCTAGATGCAAAGAAAGATAGCAAAAAAGGTAAAAAGGATGCAGAGAA
GGGCAAAGACTCAGCAACAGAATCTGAAGATGAAAAAGGAGGTGCAAAGAAAGATAACAAAAAAGATAAA
AAGGATTCAAACAAAGGCAAAGACTCGGCAACAGAATCTGAAGGTGAAAAAGGAGGTACAGAGAAAGATA
GCAAAAAAGGTAAAAAGGATTCAAAGAAGGGCAAGGATTCAGCCATAGAATTACAAGCTGTAAAAGCAGA
TGAAAAGAAGGATGAGGATGGAAAAAAAGATGCAAACAAAGGTGATGAATCGAAGGATGCCAAGAAAGAT
GCAAAGGAGATTAAAAAAGGTAAGAAAGATAAGAAGAAGCCCAGTAGTACAGACAGTGACTCAAAGGATG
ATGTCAAGAAAGAGTCTAAGAAGGACGCCACGAAAGATGCCAAGAAAGTTGCCAAGAAAGATACTGAGAA
AGAATCTGCTGATTCAAAGAAGGATGCAAAGAAAAATGCTAAGAAGGATGCAAAGAAGGATGCAAAGAAG
AATGCAAAGAAGGATGAAAAGAAGGATGCAAAGAAGAAGGGCAAGTTGCCAACTTTCTTGTACAAAGTTG
GCATTATAAGAAAGCATTGCTTATCAATTTGTTGCAACGAACAGGTCACTATCAGTCAAAATAAAATCAT
TATTTGCCATCCAGCTGATATCCCCTATAGTGAGTCGTATTACATGGTCATAGCTGTTTCCTGGCAGCTC
TGGCCCGTGTCTCAAAATCTCTGATGTTACATTGCACAAGATAAAAATATATCATCATGCCTCCTCTAGA
CCAGCCAGGACAGAAATGCCTCGACTTCGCTGCTACCCAAGGTTGCCGGGTGACGCACACCGTGGAAACG
GATGAAGGCACGAACCCAGTGGACATAAGCCTGTTCGGTTCGTAAGCTGTAATGCAAGTAGCGTATGCGC
TCACGCAACTGGTCCAGAACCTTGACCGAACGCAGCGGTGGTAACGGCGCAGTGGCGGTTTTCATGGCTT
GTTATGACTGTTTTTTTGGGGTACAGTCTATGCCTCGGGCATCCAAGCAGCAAGCGCGTTACGCCGTGGG
TCGATGTTTGATGTTATGGAGCAGCAACGATGTTACGCAGCAGGGCAGTCGCCCTAAAACAAAGTTAAAC
ATTATGAGGGAAGCGGTGATCGCCGAAGTATCGACTCAACTATCAGAGGTAGTTGGCGTCATCGAGCGCC
ATCTCGAACCGACGTTGCTGGCCGTACATTTGTACGGCTCCGCAGTGGATGGCGGCCTGAAGCCACACAG
TGATATTGATTTGCTGGTTACGGTGACCGTAAGGCTTGATGAAACAACGCGGCGAGCTTTGATCAACGAC
CTTTTGGAAACTTCGGCTTCCCCTGGAGAGAGCGAGATTCTCCGCGCTGTAGAAGTCACCATTGTTGTGC
ACGACGACATCATTCCGTGGCGTTATCCAGCTAAGCGCGAACTGCAATTTGGAGAATGGCAGCGCAATGA
CATTCTTGCAGGTATCTTCGAGCCAGCCACGATCGACATTGATCTGGCTATCTTGCTGACAAAAGCAAGA
GAACATAGCGTTGCCTTGGTAGGTCCAGCGGCGGAGGAACTCTTTGATCCGGTTCCTGAACAGGATCTAT
TTGAGGCGCTAAATGAAACCTTAACGCTATGGAACTCGCCGCCCGACTGGGCTGGCGATGAGCGAAATGT
AGTGCTTACGTTGTCCCGCATTTGGTACAGCGCAGTAACCGGCAAAATCGCGCCGAAGGATGTCGCTGCC
GACTGGGCAATGGAGCGCCTGCCGGCCCAGTATCAGCCCGTCATACTTGAAGCTAGACAGGCTTATCTTG
GACAAGAAGAAGATCGCTTGGCCTCGCGCGCAGATCAGTTGGAAGAATTTGTCCACTACGTGAAAGGCGA
GATCACCAAGGTAGTCGGCAAATAACCCTCGAGCCACCCATGACCAAAATCCCTTAACGTGAGTTACGCG
TCGTTCCACTGAGCGTCAGACCCCGTAGAAAAGATCAAAGGATCTTCTTGAGATCCTTTTTTTCTGCGCG
TAATCTGCTGCTTGCAAACAAAAAAACCACCGCTACCAGCGGTGGTTTGTTTGCCGGATCAAGAGCTACC
AACTCTTTTTCCGAAGGTAACTGGCTTCAGCAGAGCGCAGATACCAAATACTGTTCTTCTAGTGTAGCCG
TAGTTAGGCCACCACTTCAAGAACTCTGTAGCACCGCCTACATACCTCGCTCTGCTAATCCTGTTACCAG
TGGCTGCTGCCAGTGGCGATAAGTCGTGTCTTACCGGGTTGGACTCAAGACGATAGTTACCGGATAAGGC
GCAGCGGTCGGGCTGAACGGGGGGTTCGTGCACACAGCCCAGCTTGGAGCGAACGACCTACACCGAACTG
AGATACCTACAGCGTGAGCTATGAGAAAGCGCCACGCTTCCCGAAGGGAGAAAGGCGGACAGGTATCCGG
TAAGCGGCAGGGTCGGAACAGGAGAGCGCACGAGGGAGCTTCCAGGGGGAAACGCCTGGTATCTTTATAG
TCCTGTCGGGTTTCGCCACCTCTGACTTGAGCGTCGATTTTTGTGATGCTCGTCAGGGGGGCGGAGCCTA
TGGAAAAACGCCAGCAACGCGGCCTTTTTACGGTTCCTGGCCTTTTGCTGGCCTTTTGCTCACATGTTCT
TTCCTGCGTTATCCCCTGATTCTGTGGATAACCGTATTACCGCCTTTGAGTGAGCTGATACCGCTCGCCG
CAGCCGAACGACCGAGCGCAGCGAGTCAGTGAGCGAGGAAGCGGAAGAGCGCCCAATACGCAAACCGCCT
CTCCCCGCGCGTTGGCCGATTCATTAATGCAGCTGGCACGACAGGTTTCCCGACTGGAAAGCGGGCAGTG
AGCGCAACGCAATTAATACGCGTACCGCTAGCCAGGAAGAGTTTGTAGAAACGCAAAAAGGCCATCCGTC
AGGATGGCCTTCTGCTTAGTTTGATGCCTGGCAGTTTATGGCGGGCGTCCTGCCCGCCACCCTCCGGGCC
GTTGCTTCACAACGTTCAAATCCGCTCCCGGCGGATTTGTCCTACTCAGGAGAGCGTTCACCGACAAACA
ACAGATAAAACGAAAGGCCCAGTCTTCCGACTGAGCCTTTCGTTTTATTTGATGCCT
