>Addgene plasmid #81392 | pDONR223_CYLC2_p.V105F | depositor partial sequence | sequence record 154711 | Insert sequence
ATGTCTCTCCCAAGATTCCAAAGAGTAAACTTTGGGCCATATGATAATTACATTCCAGTCAGTGAATTAA
GCAAAAAATCATGGAATCAGCAACACTTTGCCCTGTTATTTCCCAAACCACAACGGCCAGGAACCAAAAG
GAGATCAAAACCTTCTCAAATACGGGACAACACGGTTTCTATAATTGATGAAGAACAATTAAGAGGAGAT
CGTAGACAACCATTATGGATGTACCGTTCTTTAATGAGAATTTCTGAGAGACCATCTGTTTATTTAGCTG
CCAGGAGGCAGCCTCTCAAACCAACTCGTACTTTCGAGGTGGATTCTAAAGCAGCAGAAATTGGTAAGAA
AGGTGAAGACAAGACAACACAGAAGGACACAACAGATTCGGAATCAGAATTAAAACAAGGAAAAAAAGAT
TCAAAGAAAGGCAAGGATATAGAGAAAGGAAAAGAAGAAAAGCTAGATGCAAAGAAAGATAGCAAAAAAG
GTAAAAAGGATGCAGAGAAGGGCAAAGACTCAGCAACAGAATCTGAAGATGAAAAAGGAGGTGCAAAGAA
AGATAACAAAAAAGATAAAAAGGATTCAAACAAAGGCAAAGACTCGGCAACAGAATCTGAAGGTGAAAAA
GGAGGTACAGAGAAAGATAGCAAAAAAGGTAAAAAGGATTCAAAGAAGGGCAAGGATTCAGCCATAGAAT
TACAAGCTGTAAAAGCAGATGAAAAGAAGGATGAGGATGGAAAAAAAGATGCAAACAAAGGTGATGAATC
GAAGGATGCCAAGAAAGATGCAAAGGAGATTAAAAAAGGTAAGAAAGATAAGAAGAAGCCCAGTAGTACA
GACAGTGACTCAAAGGATGATGTCAAGAAAGAGTCTAAGAAGGACGCCACGAAAGATGCCAAGAAAGTTG
CCAAGAAAGATACTGAGAAAGAATCTGCTGATTCAAAGAAGGATGCAAAGAAAAATGCTAAGAAGGATGC
AAAGAAGGATGCAAAGAAGAATGCAAAGAAGGATGAAAAGAAGGATGCAAAGAAGAAGGGCAAG
